Addgene plasmid #77900: LATS2 gRNA (BRDN0001147222)
Purpose: 3rd generation lentiviral gRNA plasmid targeting human LATS2
Depositing lab: John Doench & David Root. Depositing organization: Broad Institute. Publication: Optimized sgRNA design to maximize activity and minimize off-target effects of CRISPR-Cas9. Doench JG, Fusi N, Sullender M, Hegde M, Vaimberg EW, Donovan KF, Smith I, Tothova Z, Wilen C, Orchard R, Virgin HW, Listgarten J, Root DE. Nat Biotechnol. 2016 Jan 18. doi: 10.1038/nbt.3437. PubMed 26780180.
Backbone
  Vector backbone: lentiGuide-Puro
  Backbone manufacturer: Zhang Lab (Addgene plasmid # 52963)
  Vector type: Mammalian Expression, Lentiviral, CRISPR
  Selectable markers: Puromycin
Growth in bacteria
  Bacterial resistance: Ampicillin, 100 μg/mL
  Growth temperature: 37°C
  Growth strain: DH5alpha
  Copy number: High Copy
Gene/Insert
  Gene/Insert name: LATS2 (alt names: LATS2; NM_014572.2)
  gRNA/shRNA sequence: ACCAGCAGAAGGTTAACCGG
  Species: H. sapiens (human)
  Entrez Gene: LATS2 (a.k.a. KPM)
  Promoter: hU6
  Cloning method: Unknown
  Sequencing primers: 5′ U6-F; 3′ pS2-R
Terms and licenses: Academic/Nonprofit Terms; Industry Terms: Not Available to Industry
Depositor comments: The gRNA was designed to target the following Genbank reference sequence(s): NM_014572.2. Note that this plasmid does NOT contain Cas9. It should be used in conjunction with lentiCas9-Blast (Addgene #52962) or otherwise with cell lines already expressing Cas9. Browse the full kinome gRNA library at http://www.addgene.org/pooled-library/broadgpp-human-kinome/ or visit http://www.broadinstitute.org/rnai/public/ for detailed protocols and information.
How to cite: LATS2 gRNA (BRDN0001147222) was a gift from John Doench & David Root (Addgene plasmid # 77900 ; http://n2t.net/addgene:77900 ; RRID:Addgene_77900)
