[The description below was written by a language model from this plasmid's Addgene catalogue record and pLannotate feature annotations shown in this document.]
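Description:
LATS2 gRNA (BRDN0001147222) is a third-generation lentiviral CRISPR guide plasmid built on the lentiGuide-Puro backbone, carrying a single guide RNA designed against human LATS2 (also known as KPM). It is propagated in E. coli as a high-copy plasmid through a ColE1/pUC-type origin with ampicillin selection from the β-lactamase gene. The backbone also retains an f1 origin, an SV40 origin and poly(A) signal, T7 and T3 promoters, and remnants of the lac region.

The transfer cassette starts with an RSV promoter fused to a truncated HIV-1 5' LTR, which drives Tat-independent transcription of the viral genome in packaging cells. This is followed by the Ψ packaging signal with a partial gag sequence and the Rev response element for Rev-dependent nuclear export. Downstream, a human U6 RNA polymerase III promoter expresses the LATS2-targeting spacer joined to the Streptococcus pyogenes Cas9 guide scaffold. A cPPT/CTS element, which aids nuclear import of the reverse-transcribed genome, sits between this unit and a second cassette in which the EF-1α core promoter with its intron A drives puromycin N-acetyltransferase for selecting transduced mammalian cells. A WPRE enhances transcript expression, and the ΔU3 3' LTR makes the integrated provirus self-inactivating.

The plasmid does not encode Cas9, so it must be used in cells that already express Cas9 or together with a separate Cas9 lentiviral vector. It belongs to a human kinome guide collection built with optimized sgRNA design rules and is intended for Cas9-mediated disruption of LATS2 in human cells. The record does not state the cloning method.
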