Features (pLannotate 1.2.2; 29 found; start..end, strand, type, name):
     14..80      +  CDS            small t antigen (fragment): SV40 (simian virus 40) small t antigen
    106..317     +  promoter       EF-1α core promoter: core promoter for human elongation factor EF-1α
    318..1256    +  intron         EF-1α intron A: intron upstream of the start codon of human EF-1α
   1278..1877    +  CDS            PuroR (fragment): puromycin N-acetyltransferase; pac from Streptomyces; confers resistance to puromycin
   1893..2481    +  misc_feature   WPRE: woodchuck hepatitis virus posttranscriptional regulatory element
   2532..2551    +  misc_feature   cPPT/CTS (fragment): central polypurine tract and central termination sequence of HIV-1
   2553..2786    +  LTR            3' LTR (ΔU3): self-inactivating 3' long terminal repeat (LTR) from HIV-1
   2864..2985    +  polyA_signal   SV40 poly(A) signal: SV40 polyadenylation signal
   3025..3160    +  rep_origin     SV40 ori: SV40 origin of replication
   3181..3199    -  promoter       T7 promoter: promoter for bacteriophage T7 RNA polymerase
   3207..3362    +  CDS            lacZα (fragment): LacZα fragment of β-galactosidase; lacZ fragment
   3367..3795    +  rep_origin     f1 ori (sequence partly withheld): f1 bacteriophage origin of replication; arrow indicates direction of (+) strand synthesis
   3848..3952    +  promoter       AmpR promoter: bla
   3953..4813    +  CDS            AmpR: β-lactamase; bla; confers resistance to ampicillin, carbenicillin, and related antibiotics
   4984..5572    +  rep_origin     ori: high-copy-number ColE1/pMB1/pBR322/pUC origin of replication
   5755..5847    +  CDS            lacI (fragment): lac repressor; lacI; The lac repressor binds to the lac operator to inhibit transcription in E. coli. This inhibition can be relieved by adding lactose or isopropyl-β-D-thiogalactopyranoside (IPTG).
   5860..5881    +  protein_bind   CAP binding site: CAP binding activates transcription in the presence of cAMP. E. coli catabolite activator protein
   5896..5926    +  promoter       lac promoter: promoter for the E. coli lac operon
   5934..5950    +  protein_bind   lac operator: The lac repressor binds to the lac operator to inhibit transcription in E. coli. This inhibition can be relieved by adding lactose or isopropyl-β-D-thiogalactopyranoside (IPTG). lac repressor encoded by lacI
   5995..6013    +  promoter       T3 promoter: promoter for bacteriophage T3 RNA polymerase
   6041..6267    +  promoter       RSV promoter: Rous sarcoma virus enhancer/promoter
   6268..6448    +  LTR            5' LTR (truncated): truncated 5' long terminal repeat (LTR) from HIV-1
   6495..6620    +  misc_feature   HIV-1 Ψ: packaging signal of human immunodeficiency virus type 1
   6604..6967    +  CDS            HIV-1 gag (fragment): gag protein from human immunodeficiency virus 1; gag
   7113..7346    +  misc_feature   RRE: The Rev response element (RRE) of HIV-1 allows for Rev-dependent mRNA export from the nucleus to the cytoplasm.
   7723..7749    +  CDS            Rev (fragment): human immunodeficiency virus 1 (HIV-1) Rev protein; rev; enhances nuclear export of unspliced and incompletely spliced viral mRNAs
   7753..7993    +  promoter       U6 promoter: RNA polymerase III promoter for human U6 snRNA
   8023..8098    +  misc_RNA       gRNA scaffold: guide RNA scaffold for the Streptococcus pyogenes CRISPR/Cas9 system
   8154..8271    +  misc_feature   cPPT/CTS: central polypurine tract and central termination sequence of HIV-1
>Addgene plasmid #77900 | LATS2 gRNA (BRDN0001147222) | addgene full sequence | sequence record 188616 | Addgene Assembled Sequence
CCCGGGTGCAAAGATGGATAAAGTTTTAAACAGAGAGGAATCTTTGCAGCTAATGGACCTTCTAGGTCTT
GAAAGGAGTGGGAATTGGCTCCGGTGCCCGTCAGTGGGCAGAGCGCACATCGCCCACAGTCCCCGAGAAG
TTGGGGGGAGGGGTCGGCAATTGATCCGGTGCCTAGAGAAGGTGGCGCGGGGTAAACTGGGAAAGTGATG
TCGTGTACTGGCTCCGCCTTTTTCCCGAGGGTGGGGGAGAACCGTATATAAGTGCAGTAGTCGCCGTGAA
CGTTCTTTTTCGCAACGGGTTTGCCGCCAGAACACAGGTAAGTGCCGTGTGTGGTTCCCGCGGGCCTGGC
CTCTTTACGGGTTATGGCCCTTGCGTGCCTTGAATTACTTCCACCTGGCTGCAGTACGTGATTCTTGATC
CCGAGCTTCGGGTTGGAAGTGGGTGGGAGAGTTCGAGGCCTTGCGCTTAAGGAGCCCCTTCGCCTCGTGC
TTGAGTTGAGGCCTGGCCTGGGCGCTGGGGCCGCCGCGTGCGAATCTGGTGGCACCTTCGCGCCTGTCTC
GCTGCTTTCGATAAGTCTCTAGCCATTTAAAATTTTTGATGACCTGCTGCGACGCTTTTTTTCTGGCAAG
ATAGTCTTGTAAATGCGGGCCAAGATCTGCACACTGGTATTTCGGTTTTTGGGGCCGCGGGCGGCGACGG
GGCCCGTGCGTCCCAGCGCACATGTTCGGCGAGGCGGGGCCTGCGAGCGCGGCCACCGAGAATCGGACGG
GGGTAGTCTCAAGCTGGCCGGCCTGCTCTGGTGCCTGGCCTCGCGCCGCCGTGTATCGCCCCGCCCTGGG
CGGCAAGGCTGGCCCGGTCGGCACCAGTTGCGTGAGCGGAAAGATGGCCGCTTCCCGGCCCTGCTGCAGG
GAGCTCAAAATGGAGGACGCGGCGCTCGGGAGAGCGGGCGGGTGAGTCACCCACACAAAGGAAAAGGGCC
TTTCCGTCCTCAGCCGTCGCTTCATGTGACTCCACGGAGTACCGGGCGCCGTCCAGGCACCTCGATTAGT
TCTCGAGCTTTTGGAGTACGTCGTCTTTAGGTTGGGGGGAGGGGTTTTATGCGATGGAGTTTCCCCACAC
TGAGTGGGTGGAGACTGAAGTTAGGCCAGCTTGGCACTTGATGTAATTCTCCTTGGAATTTGCCCTTTTT
GAGTTTGGATCTTGGTTCATTCTCAAGCCTCAGACAGTGGTTCAAAGTTTTTTTCTTCCATTTCAGGTGT
CGTGACGTACGGCCACCATGACCGAGTACAAGCCCACGGTGCGCCTCGCCACCCGCGACGACGTCCCCAG
GGCCGTACGCACCCTCGCCGCCGCGTTCGCCGACTACCCCGCCACGCGCCACACCGTCGATCCGGACCGC
CACATCGAGCGGGTCACCGAGCTGCAAGAACTCTTCCTCACGCGCGTCGGGCTCGACATCGGCAAGGTGT
GGGTCGCGGACGACGGCGCCGCCGTGGCGGTCTGGACCACGCCGGAGAGCGTCGAAGCGGGGGCGGTGTT
CGCCGAGATCGGCCCGCGCATGGCCGAGTTGAGCGGTTCCCGGCTGGCCGCGCAGCAACAGATGGAAGGC
CTCCTGGCGCCGCACCGGCCCAAGGAGCCCGCGTGGTTCCTGGCCACCGTCGGAGTCTCGCCCGACCACC
AGGGCAAGGGTCTGGGCAGCGCCGTCGTGCTCCCCGGAGTGGAGGCGGCCGAGCGCGCCGGGGTGCCCGC
CTTCCTGGAGACCTCCGCGCCCCGCAACCTCCCCTTCTACGAGCGGCTCGGCTTCACCGTCACCGCCGAC
GTCGAGGTGCCCGAAGGACCGCGCACCTGGTGCATGACCCGCAAGCCCGGTGCCTGAACGCGTTAAGTCG
ACAATCAACCTCTGGATTACAAAATTTGTGAAAGATTGACTGGTATTCTTAACTATGTTGCTCCTTTTAC
GCTATGTGGATACGCTGCTTTAATGCCTTTGTATCATGCTATTGCTTCCCGTATGGCTTTCATTTTCTCC
TCCTTGTATAAATCCTGGTTGCTGTCTCTTTATGAGGAGTTGTGGCCCGTTGTCAGGCAACGTGGCGTGG
TGTGCACTGTGTTTGCTGACGCAACCCCCACTGGTTGGGGCATTGCCACCACCTGTCAGCTCCTTTCCGG
GACTTTCGCTTTCCCCCTCCCTATTGCCACGGCGGAACTCATCGCCGCCTGCCTTGCCCGCTGCTGGACA
GGGGCTCGGCTGTTGGGCACTGACAATTCCGTGGTGTTGTCGGGGAAATCATCGTCCTTTCCTTGGCTGC
TCGCCTGTGTTGCCACCTGGATTCTGCGCGGGACGTCCTTCTGCTACGTCCCTTCGGCCCTCAATCCAGC
GGACCTTCCTTCCCGCGGCCTGCTGCCGGCTCTGCGGCCTCTTCCGCGTCTTCGCCTTCGCCCTCAGACG
AGTCGGATCTCCCTTTGGGCCGCCTCCCCGCGTCGACTTTAAGACCAATGACTTACAAGGCAGCTGTAGA
TCTTAGCCACTTTTTAAAAGAAAAGGGGGGACTGGAAGGGCTAATTCACTCCCAACGAAGACAAGATCTG
CTTTTTGCTTGTACTGGGTCTCTCTGGTTAGACCAGATCTGAGCCTGGGAGCTCTCTGGCTAACTAGGGA
ACCCACTGCTTAAGCCTCAATAAAGCTTGCCTTGAGTGCTTCAAGTAGTGTGTGCCCGTCTGTTGTGTGA
CTCTGGTAACTAGAGATCCCTCAGACCCTTTTAGTCAGTGTGGAAAATCTCTAGCAGTACGTATAGTAGT
TCATGTCATCTTATTATTCAGTATTTATAACTTGCAAAGAAATGAATATCAGAGAGTGAGAGGAACTTGT
TTATTGCAGCTTATAATGGTTACAAATAAAGCAATAGCATCACAAATTTCACAAATAAAGCATTTTTTTC
ACTGCATTCTAGTTGTGGTTTGTCCAAACTCATCAATGTATCTTATCATGTCTGGCTCTAGCTATCCCGC
CCCTAACTCCGCCCATCCCGCCCCTAACTCCGCCCAGTTCCGCCCATTCTCCGCCCCATGGCTGACTAAT
TTTTTTTATTTATGCAGAGGCCGAGGCCGCCTCGGCCTCTGAGCTATTCCAGAAGTAGTGAGGAGGCTTT
TTTGGAGGCCTAGGGACGTACCCAATTCGCCCTATAGTGAGTCGTATTACGCGCGCTCACTGGCCGTCGT
TTTACAACGTCGTGACTGGGAAAACCCTGGCGTTACCCAACTTAATCGCCTTGCAGCACATCCCCCTTTC
GCCAGCTGGCGTAATAGCGAAGAGGCCCGCACCGATCGCCCTTCCCAACAGTTGCGCAGCCTGAATGGCG
AATGGG
[124 nt withheld, positions 3367-3490]
C
[91 nt withheld, positions 3492-3582]
A
[49 nt withheld, positions 3584-3632]
CCTTTGACGTTGGAGTCCACGTTCTTT
[37 nt withheld, positions 3660-3696]
ACCCTATCTCGGTCTATTCTTTTGATTTATAAGGGATTTTGCCGATTTCGGCCTATTGGTTAAAAAATGA
GCTGATTTAACAAAAATTTAACGCGAATTTTAACAAAATATTAACGCTTACAATTTAGGTGGCACTTTTC
GGGGAAATGTGCGCGGAACCCCTATTTGTTTATTTTTCTAAATACATTCAAATATGTATCCGCTCATGAG
ACAATAACCCTGATAAATGCTTCAATAATATTGAAAAAGGAAGAGTATGAGTATTCAACATTTCCGTGTC
GCCCTTATTCCCTTTTTTGCGGCATTTTGCCTTCCTGTTTTTGCTCACCCAGAAACGCTGGTGAAAGTAA
AAGATGCTGAAGATCAGTTGGGTGCACGAGTGGGTTACATCGAACTGGATCTCAACAGCGGTAAGATCCT
TGAGAGTTTTCGCCCCGAAGAACGTTTTCCAATGATGAGCACTTTTAAAGTTCTGCTATGTGGCGCGGTA
TTATCCCGTATTGACGCCGGGCAAGAGCAACTCGGTCGCCGCATACACTATTCTCAGAATGACTTGGTTG
AGTACTCACCAGTCACAGAAAAGCATCTTACGGATGGCATGACAGTAAGAGAATTATGCAGTGCTGCCAT
AACCATGAGTGATAACACTGCGGCCAACTTACTTCTGACAACGATCGGAGGACCGAAGGAGCTAACCGCT
TTTTTGCACAACATGGGGGATCATGTAACTCGCCTTGATCGTTGGGAACCGGAGCTGAATGAAGCCATAC
CAAACGACGAGCGTGACACCACGATGCCTGTAGCAATGGCAACAACGTTGCGCAAACTATTAACTGGCGA
ACTACTTACTCTAGCTTCCCGGCAACAATTAATAGACTGGATGGAGGCGGATAAAGTTGCAGGACCACTT
CTGCGCTCGGCCCTTCCGGCTGGCTGGTTTATTGCTGATAAATCTGGAGCCGGTGAGCGTGGGTCTCGCG
GTATCATTGCAGCACTGGGGCCAGATGGTAAGCCCTCCCGTATCGTAGTTATCTACACGACGGGGAGTCA
GGCAACTATGGATGAACGAAATAGACAGATCGCTGAGATAGGTGCCTCACTGATTAAGCATTGGTAACTG
TCAGACCAAGTTTACTCATATATACTTTAGATTGATTTAAAACTTCATTTTTAATTTAAAAGGATCTAGG
TGAAGATCCTTTTTGATAATCTCATGACCAAAATCCCTTAACGTGAGTTTTCGTTCCACTGAGCGTCAGA
CCCCGTAGAAAAGATCAAAGGATCTTCTTGAGATCCTTTTTTTCTGCGCGTAATCTGCTGCTTGCAAACA
AAAAAACCACCGCTACCAGCGGTGGTTTGTTTGCCGGATCAAGAGCTACCAACTCTTTTTCCGAAGGTAA
CTGGCTTCAGCAGAGCGCAGATACCAAATACTGTTCTTCTAGTGTAGCCGTAGTTAGGCCACCACTTCAA
GAACTCTGTAGCACCGCCTACATACCTCGCTCTGCTAATCCTGTTACCAGTGGCTGCTGCCAGTGGCGAT
AAGTCGTGTCTTACCGGGTTGGACTCAAGACGATAGTTACCGGATAAGGCGCAGCGGTCGGGCTGAACGG
GGGGTTCGTGCACACAGCCCAGCTTGGAGCGAACGACCTACACCGAACTGAGATACCTACAGCGTGAGCT
ATGAGAAAGCGCCACGCTTCCCGAAGGGAGAAAGGCGGACAGGTATCCGGTAAGCGGCAGGGTCGGAACA
GGAGAGCGCACGAGGGAGCTTCCAGGGGGAAACGCCTGGTATCTTTATAGTCCTGTCGGGTTTCGCCACC
TCTGACTTGAGCGTCGATTTTTGTGATGCTCGTCAGGGGGGCGGAGCCTATGGAAAAACGCCAGCAACGC
GGCCTTTTTACGGTTCCTGGCCTTTTGCTGGCCTTTTGCTCACATGTTCTTTCCTGCGTTATCCCCTGAT
TCTGTGGATAACCGTATTACCGCCTTTGAGTGAGCTGATACCGCTCGCCGCAGCCGAACGACCGAGCGCA
GCGAGTCAGTGAGCGAGGAAGCGGAAGAGCGCCCAATACGCAAACCGCCTCTCCCCGCGCGTTGGCCGAT
TCATTAATGCAGCTGGCACGACAGGTTTCCCGACTGGAAAGCGGGCAGTGAGCGCAACGCAATTAATGTG
AGTTAGCTCACTCATTAGGCACCCCAGGCTTTACACTTTATGCTTCCGGCTCGTATGTTGTGTGGAATTG
TGAGCGGATAACAATTTCACACAGGAAACAGCTATGACCATGATTACGCCAAGCGCGCAATTAACCCTCA
CTAAAGGGAACAAAAGCTGGAGCTGCAAGCTTAATGTAGTCTTATGCAATACTCTTGTAGTCTTGCAACA
TGGTAACGATGAGTTAGCAACATGCCTTACAAGGAGAGAAAAAGCACCGTGCATGCCGATTGGTGGAAGT
AAGGTGGTACGATCGTGCCTTATTAGGAAGGCAACAGACGGGTCTGACATGGATTGGACGAACCACTGAA
TTGCCGCATTGCAGAGATATTGTATTTAAGTGCCTAGCTCGATACATAAACGGGTCTCTCTGGTTAGACC
AGATCTGAGCCTGGGAGCTCTCTGGCTAACTAGGGAACCCACTGCTTAAGCCTCAATAAAGCTTGCCTTG
AGTGCTTCAAGTAGTGTGTGCCCGTCTGTTGTGTGACTCTGGTAACTAGAGATCCCTCAGACCCTTTTAG
TCAGTGTGGAAAATCTCTAGCAGTGGCGCCCGAACAGGGACTTGAAAGCGAAAGGGAAACCAGAGGAGCT
CTCTCGACGCAGGACTCGGCTTGCTGAAGCGCGCACGGCAAGAGGCGAGGGGCGGCGACTGGTGAGTACG
CCAAAAATTTTGACTAGCGGAGGCTAGAAGGAGAGAGATGGGTGCGAGAGCGTCAGTATTAAGCGGGGGA
GAATTAGATCGCGATGGGAAAAAATTCGGTTAAGGCCAGGGGGAAAGAAAAAATATAAATTAAAACATAT
AGTATGGGCAAGCAGGGAGCTAGAACGATTCGCAGTTAATCCTGGCCTGTTAGAAACATCAGAAGGCTGT
AGACAAATACTGGGACAGCTACAACCATCCCTTCAGACAGGATCAGAAGAACTTAGATCATTATATAATA
CAGTAGCAACCCTCTATTGTGTGCATCAAAGGATAGAGATAAAAGACACCAAGGAAGCTTTAGACAAGAT
AGAGGAAGAGCAAAACAAAAGTAAGACCACCGCACAGCAAGCGGCCGCTGATCTTCAGACCTGGAGGAGG
AGATATGAGGGACAATTGGAGAAGTGAATTATATAAATATAAAGTAGTAAAAATTGAACCATTAGGAGTA
GCACCCACCAAGGCAAAGAGAAGAGTGGTGCAGAGAGAAAAAAGAGCAGTGGGAATAGGAGCTTTGTTCC
TTGGGTTCTTGGGAGCAGCAGGAAGCACTATGGGCGCAGCGTCAATGACGCTGACGGTACAGGCCAGACA
ATTATTGTCTGGTATAGTGCAGCAGCAGAACAATTTGCTGAGGGCTATTGAGGCGCAACAGCATCTGTTG
CAACTCACAGTCTGGGGCATCAAGCAGCTCCAGGCAAGAATCCTGGCTGTGGAAAGATACCTAAAGGATC
AACAGCTCCTGGGGATTTGGGGTTGCTCTGGAAAACTCATTTGCACCACTGCTGTGCCTTGGAATGCTAG
TTGGAGTAATAAATCTCTGGAACAGATTTGGAATCACACGACCTGGATGGAGTGGGACAGAGAAATTAAC
AATTACACAAGCTTAATACACTCCTTAATTGAAGAATCGCAAAACCAGCAAGAAAAGAATGAACAAGAAT
TATTGGAATTAGATAAATGGGCAAGTTTGTGGAATTGGTTTAACATAACAAATTGGCTGTGGTATATAAA
ATTATTCATAATGATAGTAGGAGGCTTGGTAGGTTTAAGAATAGTTTTTGCTGTACTTTCTATAGTGAAT
AGAGTTAGGCAGGGATATTCACCATTATCGTTTCAGACCCACCTCCCAACCCCGAGGGGACCCAGAGAGG
GCCTATTTCCCATGATTCCTTCATATTTGCATATACGATACAAGGCTGTTAGAGAGATAATTAGAATTAA
TTTGACTGTAAACACAAAGATATTAGTACAAAATACGTGACGTAGAAAGTAATAATTTCTTGGGTAGTTT
GCAGTTTTAAAATTATGTTTTAAAATGGACTATCATATGCTTACCGTAACTTGAAAGTATTTCGATTTCT
TGGCTTTATATATCTTGTGGAAAGGACGAAACACCGACCAGCAGAAGGTTAACCGGGTTTTAGAGCTAGA
AATAGCAAGTTAAAATAAGGCTAGTCCGTTATCAACTTGAAAAAGTGGCACCGAGTCGGTGCTTTTTTAA
GCTTGGCGTAACTAGATCTTGAGACAAATGGCAGTATTCATCCACAATTTTAAAAGAAAAGGGGGGATTG
GGGGGTACAGTGCAGGGGAAAGAATAGTAGACATAATAGCAACAGACATACAAACTAAAGAATTACAAAA
ACAAATTACAAAAATTCAAAATTTTCGGGTTTATTACAGGGACAGCAGAGATCCACTTTGGCGCCGGCTC
GAGGGGG
