>Addgene plasmid #77900 | LATS2 gRNA (BRDN0001147222) | depositor partial sequence | sequence record 145360 | Target Sequence
ACCAGCAGAAGGTTAACCGG
