>Addgene plasmid #77900 | LATS2 gRNA (BRDN0001147222) | addgene partial sequence | sequence record 188615 | hU6-F
GAAAGTAATAATTTCTTGGGTAGTTTGCAGTTTTAAAATTATGTTTTAAAATGGACTATCATATGCTTAC
CGTAACTTGAAAGTATTTCGATTTCTTGGCTTTATATATCTTGTGGAAAGGACGAAACACCGACCAGCAG
AAGGTTAACCGGGTTTTAGAGCTAGAAATAGCAAGTTAAAATAAGGCTAGTCCGTTATCAACTTGAAAAA
GTGGCACCGAGTCGGTGCTTTTTTAAGCTTGGCGTAACTAGATCTTGAGACAAATGGCAGTATTCATCCA
CAATTTTAAAAGAAAAGGGGGGATTGGGGGGTACAGTGCAGGGGAAAGAATAGTAGACATAATAGCAACA
GACATACAAACTAAAGAATTACAAAAACAAATTACAAAAATTCAAAATTTTCGGGTTTATTACAGGGACA
GCAGAGATCCACTTTGGCGCCGGCTCGAGGGGGCCCGGGTGCAAAGATGGATAAAGTTTTAAACAGAGAG
GAATCTTTGCAGCTAATGGACCTTCTAGGTCTTGAAAGGAGTGGGAATTGGCTCCGGTGCCCGTCAGTGG
GCAGAGCGCA
